>Addgene plasmid #182569 | FnR8-10 | addgene full sequence | sequence record 357183 | Addgene NGS Result
GTTTGCGTATTGGGCGCCAGGGTGGTTTTTCTTTTCACCAGTGAGACGGGCAACAGCTGATTGCCCTTCA
CCGCCTGGCCCTGAGAGAGTTGCAGCAAGCGGTCCACGCTGGTTTGCCCCAGCAGGCGAAAATCCTGTTT
GATGGTGGTTAACGGCGGGATATAACATGAGCTGTCTTCGGTATCGTCGTATCCCACTACCGAGATATCC
GCACCAACGCGCAGCCCGGACTCGGTAATGGCGCGCATTGCGCCCAGCGCCATCTGATCGTTGGCAACCA
GCATCGCAGTGGGAACGATGCCCTCATTCAGCATTTGCATGGTTTGTTGAAAACCGGACATGGCACTCCA
GTCGCCTTCCCGTTCCGCTATCGGCTGAATTTGATTGCGAGTGAGATATTTATGCCAGCCAGCCAGACGC
AGACGCGCCGAGACAGAACTTAATGGGCCCGCTAACAGCGCGATTTGCTGGTGACCCAATGCGACCAGAT
GCTCCACGCCCAGTCGCGTACCGTCTTCATGGGAGAAAATAATACTGTTGATGGGTGTCTGGTCAGAGAC
ATCAAGAAATAACGCCGGAACATTAGTGCAGGCAGCTTCCACAGCAATGGCATCCTGGTCATCCAGCGGA
TAGTTAATGATCAGCCCACTGACGCGTTGCGCGAGAAGATTGTGCACCGCCGCTTTACAGGCTTCGACGC
CGCTTCGTTCTACCATCGACACCACCACGCTGGCACCCAGTTGATCGGCGCGAGATTTAATCGCCGCGAC
AATTTGCGACGGCGCGTGCAGGGCCAGACTGGAGGTGGCAACGCCAATCAGCAACGACTGTTTGCCCGCC
AGTTGTTGTGCCACGCGGTTGGGAATGTAATTCAGCTCCGCCATCGCCGCTTCCACTTTTTCCCGCGTTT
TCGCAGAAACGTGGCTGGCCTGGTTCACCACGCGGGAAACGGTCTGATAAGAGACACCGGCATACTCTGC
GACATCGTATAACGTTACTGGTTTCACATTCACCACCCTGAATTGACTCTCTTCCGGGCGCTATCATGCC
ATACCGCGAAAGGTTTTGCGCCATTCGATGGTGTCCGGGATCTCGACGCTCTCCCTTATGCGACTCCTGC
ATTAGGAAGCAGCCCAGTAGTAGGTTGAGGCCGTTGAGCACCGCCGCCGCAAGGAATGGTGCATGCAAGG
AGATGGCGCCCAACAGTCCCCCGGCCACGGGGCCTGCCACCATACCCACGCCGAAACAAGCGCTCATGAG
CCCGAAGTGGCGAGCCCGATCTTCCCCATCGGTGATGTCGGCGATATAGGCGCCAGCAACCGCACCTGTG
GCGCCGGTGATGCCGGCCACGATGCGTCCGGCGTAGAGGATCGAGATCTCGATCCCGCGAAATTAATACG
ACTCACTATAGGGGAATTGTGAGCGGATAACAATTCCCCTCTAGAAATAATTTTGTTTAACTTTAAGAAG
GAGATATACATATGCACCACCACCACCATCATCACCATCACGAAAACTTATACTTCCAGGGTGTTCCTCC
TCCCACTGACCTGCGATTCACCAACATTGGTCCAGACACCATGCGTGTCACCTGGGCTCCACCCCCATCC
ATTGATTTAACCAACTTCCTGGTGCGTTACTCACCTGTGAAAAATGAGGAAGATGTTGCAGAGTTGTCAA
TTTCTCCTTCAGACAATGCAGTGGTCTTAACAAATCTCCTGCCTGGTACAGAATATGTAGTGAGTGTCTC
CAGTGTCTACGAACAACATGAGAGCACACCTCTTAGAGGAAGACAGAAAACAGGTCTTGATTCCCCAACT
GGCATTGACTTTTCTGATATTACTGCCAACTCTTTTACTGTGCACTGGATTGCTCCTCGAGCCACCATCA
CTGGCTACAGGATCCGCCATCATCCCGAGCACTTCAGTGGGAGACCTCGAGAAGATCGGGTGCCCCACTC
TGCGAATTCCATCACCCTCACCAACCTCACTCCAGGCACAGAGTATGTGGTCAGCATCGTTGCTCTTAAT
GGCAGAGAGGAAAGTCCCTTATTGATTGGCCAACAATCAACAGTTTCTGATGTTCCGAGGGACCTGGAAG
TTGTTGCTGCGACCCCCACCAGCCTACTGATCAGCTGGGATGCTCCTGCTGTCACAGTGAGATATTACAG
GATCACTTACGGAGAGACAGGAGGAAATAGCCCTGTCCAGGAGTTCACTGTGCCTGGGAGCAAGTCTACA
GCTACCATCAGCGGCCTTAAACCTGGAGTTGATTATACCATCACTGTGTATGCTGTCACTGGCCGTGGAG
ACAGCCCCGCAAGCAGCAAGCCAATTTCCATTAATTACCGAACATGATAGGATCCGGCTGCTAACAAAGC
CCGAAAGGAAGCTGAGTTGGCTGCTGCCACCGCTGAGCAATAACTAGCATAACCCCTTGGGGCCTCTAAA
CGGGTCTTGAGGGGTTTTTTGCTGAAAGGAGGAACTATATCCGGATATCCCGCAAGAGGCCCGGCAGTAC
CGGCATAACCAAGCCTATGCCTACAGCATCCAGGGTGACGGTGCCGAGGATGACGATGAGCGCATTGTTA
GATTTCATACACGGTGCCTGACTGCGTTAGCAATTTAACTGTGATAAACTACCGCATTAAAGCTTATCGA
TGATAAGCTGTCAAACATGAGAATTCTTGAAGACGAAAGGGCCTCGTGATACGCCTATTTTTATAGGTTA
ATGTCATGATAATAATGGTTTCTTAGACGTCAGGTGGCACTTTTCGGGGAAATGTGCGCGGAACCCCTAT
TTGTTTATTTTTCTAAATACATTCAAATATGTATCCGCTCATGAGACAATAACCCTGATAAATGCTTCAA
TAATATTGAAAAAGGAAGAGTATGAGTATTCAACATTTCCGTGTCGCCCTTATTCCCTTTTTTGCGGCAT
TTTGCCTTCCTGTTTTTGCTCACCCAGAAACGCTGGTGAAAGTAAAAGATGCTGAAGATCAGTTGGGTGC
ACGAGTGGGTTACATCGAACTGGATCTCAACAGCGGTAAGATCCTTGAGAGTTTTCGCCCCGAAGAACGT
TTTCCAATGATGAGCACTTTTAAAGTTCTGCTATGTGGCGCGGTATTATCCCGTGTTGACGCCGGGCAAG
AGCAACTCGGTCGCCGCATACACTATTCTCAGAATGACTTGGTTGAGTACTCACCAGTCACAGAAAAGCA
TCTTACGGATGGCATGACAGTAAGAGAATTATGCAGTGCTGCCATAACCATGAGTGATAACACTGCGGCC
AACTTACTTCTGACAACGATCGGAGGACCGAAGGAGCTAACCGCTTTTTTGCACAACATGGGGGATCATG
TAACTCGCCTTGATCGTTGGGAACCGGAGCTGAATGAAGCCATACCAAACGACGAGCGTGACACCACGAT
GCCTGCAGCAATGGCAACAACGTTGCGCAAACTATTAACTGGCGAACTACTTACTCTAGCTTCCCGGCAA
CAATTAATAGACTGGATGGAGGCGGATAAAGTTGCAGGACCACTTCTGCGCTCGGCCCTTCCGGCTGGCT
GGTTTATTGCTGATAAATCTGGAGCCGGTGAGCGTGGGTCTCGCGGTATCATTGCAGCACTGGGGCCAGA
TGGTAAGCCCTCCCGTATCGTAGTTATCTACACGACGGGGAGTCAGGCAACTATGGATGAACGAAATAGA
CAGATCGCTGAGATAGGTGCCTCACTGATTAAGCATTGGTAACTGTCAGACCAAGTTTACTCATATATAC
TTTAGATTGATTTAAAACTTCATTTTTAATTTAAAAGGATCTAGGTGAAGATCCTTTTTGATAATCTCAT
GACCAAAATCCCTTAACGTGAGTTTTCGTTCCACTGAGCGTCAGACCCCGTAGAAAAGATCAAAGGATCT
TCTTGAGATCCTTTTTTTCTGCGCGTAATCTGCTGCTTGCAAACAAAAAAACCACCGCTACCAGCGGTGG
TTTGTTTGCCGGATCAAGAGCTACCAACTCTTTTTCCGAAGGTAACTGGCTTCAGCAGAGCGCAGATACC
AAATACTGTCCTTCTAGTGTAGCCGTAGTTAGGCCACCACTTCAAGAACTCTGTAGCACCGCCTACATAC
CTCGCTCTGCTAATCCTGTTACCAGTGGCTGCTGCCAGTGGCGATAAGTCGTGTCTTACCGGGTTGGACT
CAAGACGATAGTTACCGGATAAGGCGCAGCGGTCGGGCTGAACGGGGGGTTCGTGCACACAGCCCAGCTT
GGAGCGAACGACCTACACCGAACTGAGATACCTACAGCGTGAGCTATGAGAAAGCGCCACGCTTCCCGAA
GGGAGAAAGGCGGACAGGTATCCGGTAAGCGGCAGGGTCGGAACAGGAGAGCGCACGAGGGAGCTTCCAG
GGGGAAACGCCTGGTATCTTTATAGTCCTGTCGGGTTTCGCCACCTCTGACTTGAGCGTCGATTTTTGTG
ATGCTCGTCAGGGGGGCGGAGCCTATGGAAAAACGCCAGCAACGCGGCCTTTTTACGGTTCCTGGCCTTT
TGCTGGCCTTTTGCTCACATGTTCTTTCCTGCGTTATCCCCTGATTCTGTGGATAACCGTATTACCGCCT
TTGAGTGAGCTGATACCGCTCGCCGCAGCCGAACGACCGAGCGCAGCGAGTCAGTGAGCGAGGAAGCGGA
AGAGCGCCTGATGCGGTATTTTCTCCTTACGCATCTGTGCGGTATTTCACACCGCAATGGTGCACTCTCA
GTACAATCTGCTCTGATGCCGCATAGTTAAGCCAGTATACACTCCGCTATCGCTACGTGACTGGGTCATG
GCTGCGCCCCGACACCCGCCAACACCCGCTGACGCGCCCTGACGGGCTTGTCTGCTCCCGGCATCCGCTT
ACAGACAAGCTGTGACCGTCTCCGGGAGCTGCATGTGTCAGAGGTTTTCACCGTCATCACCGAAACGCGC
GAGGCAGCTGCGGTAAAGCTCATCAGCGTGGTCGTGAAGCGATTCACAGATGTCTGCCTGTTCATCCGCG
TCCAGCTCGTTGAGTTTCTCCAGAAGCGTTAATGTCTGGCTTCTGATAAAGCGGGCCATGTTAAGGGCGG
TTTTTTCCTGTTTGGTCACTGATGCCTCCGTGTAAGGGGGATTTCTGTTCATGGGGGTAATGATACCGAT
GAAACGAGAGAGGATGCTCACGATACGGGTTACTGATGATGAACATGCCCGGTTACTGGAACGTTGTGAG
GGTAAACAACTGGCGGTATGGATGCGGCGGGACCAGAGAAAAATCACTCAGGGTCAATGCCAGCGCTTCG
TTAATACAGATGTAGGTGTTCCACAGGGTAGCCAGCAGCATCCTGCGATGCAGATCCGGAACATAATGGT
GCAGGGCGCTGACTTCCGCGTTTCCAGACTTTACGAAACACGGAAACCGAAGACCATTCATGTTGTTGCT
CAGGTCGCAGACGTTTTGCAGCAGCAGTCGCTTCACGTTCGCTCGCGTATCGGTGATTCATTCTGCTAAC
CAGTAAGGCAACCCCGCCAGCCTAGCCGGGTCCTCAACGACAGGAGCACGATCATGCGCACCCGTGGCCA
GGACCCAACGCTGCCCGAGATGCGCCGCGTGCGGCTGCTGGAGATGGCGGACGCGATGGATATGTTCTGC
CAAGGGTTGGTTTGCGCATTCACAGTTCTCCGCAAGAATTGATTGGCTCCAATTCTTGGAGTGGTGAATC
CGTTAGCGAGGTGCCGCCGGCTTCCATTCAGGTCGAGGTGGCCCGGCTCCATGCACCGCGACGCAACGCG
GGGAGGCAGACAAGGTATAGGGCGGCGCCTACAATCCATGCCAACCCGTTCCATGTGCTCGCCGAGGCGG
CATAAATCGCCGTGACGATCAGCGGTCCAATGATCGAAGTTAGGCTGGTAAGAGCCGCGAGCGATCCTTG
AAGCTGTCCCTGATGGTCGTCATCTACCTGCCTGGACAGCATGGCCTGCAACGCGGGCATCCCGATGCCG
CCGGAAGCGAGAAGAATCATAATGGGGAAGGCCATCCAGCCTCGCGTCGCGAACGCCAGCAAGACGTAGC
CCAGCGCGTCGGCCGCCATGCCGGCGATAATGGCCTGCTTCTCGCCGAAACGTTTGGTGGCGGGACCAGT
GACGAAGGCTTGAGCGAGGGCGTGCAAGATTCCGAATACCGCAAGCGACAGGCCGATCATCGTCGCGCTC
CAGCGAAAGCGGTCCTCGCCGAAAATGACCCAGAGCGCTGCCGGCACCTGTCCTACGAGTTGCATGATAA
AGAAGACAGTCATAAGTGCGGCGACGATAGTCATGCCCCGCGCCCACCGGAAGGAGCTGACTGGGTTGAA
GGCTCTCAAGGGCATCGGTCGAGATCCCGGTGCCTAATGAGTGAGCTAACTTACATTAATTGCGTTGCGC
TCACTGCCCGCTTTCCAGTCGGGAAACCTGTCGTGCCAGCTGCATTAATGAATCGGCCAACGCGCGGGGA
GAGGCG
Features (pLannotate 1.2.2; 19 found; start..end, strand, type, name):
   1008..1085    -  promoter       lacI promoter: lacI
   1093..1372    -  CDS            TcR (fragment): tetracycline efflux protein; tet; confers resistance to tetracycline
   1394..1412    +  promoter       T7 promoter: promoter for bacteriophage T7 RNA polymerase
   1413..1437    +  protein_bind   lac operator: The lac repressor binds to the lac operator to inhibit transcription in E. coli. This inhibition can be relieved by adding lactose or isopropyl-β-D-thiogalactopyranoside (IPTG). lac repressor encoded by lacI
   1452..1474    +  RBS            RBS: efficient ribosome binding site from bacteriophage T7 gene 10 (Olins and Rangwala, 1989)
   1533..2354    +  CDS            FN1 (fragment): FINC_HUMAN - Also known as FN. Experimental evidence at protein level: Swiss-Prot protein existence level 1. [Anastellin]: Binds fibronectin and induces fibril formation. This fibronectin polymer, named superfibronectin, exhibits enhanced adhesive properties. Both anastellin and superfibronectin inhibit tumor growth, angiogenesis and metastasis. Anastellin activates p38 MAPK and inhibits lysophospholipid signaling. From Homo sapiens (Human).
   2367..2416    +  CDS            SET1 (fragment): solubility-enhancement tag derived from T7 phage gene 10B
   2424..2471    +  terminator     T7 terminator: transcription terminator for bacteriophage T7 RNA polymerase
   2494..2598    -  CDS            TcR (fragment): tetracycline efflux protein; tet; confers resistance to tetracycline
   2646..2674    -  promoter       tet promoter: E. coli promoter for tetracycline efflux protein gene
   2787..2891    +  promoter       AmpR promoter: bla
   2892..3752    +  CDS            AmpR: β-lactamase; bla; confers resistance to ampicillin, carbenicillin, and related antibiotics
   3923..4511    +  rep_origin     ori: high-copy-number ColE1/pMB1/pBR322/pUC origin of replication
   4697..4836    -  misc_feature   bom: basis of mobility region from pBR322
   4938..5129    -  CDS            rop: Rop protein, which maintains plasmids at low copy number; rop
   5146..5526    +  CDS            YPB1_ECOLX: Protein predicted: Swiss-Prot protein existence level 4. From Escherichia coli.
   5768..6392    -  CDS            TcR (fragment): tetracycline efflux protein; tet; confers resistance to tetracycline
   6407..6428    -  protein_bind   CAP binding site: CAP binding activates transcription in the presence of cAMP. E. coli catabolite activator protein
   6441..1007    -  CDS            lacI (across the origin): lac repressor; lacI; The lac repressor binds to the lac operator to inhibit transcription in E. coli. This inhibition can be relieved by adding lactose or isopropyl-β-D-thiogalactopyranoside (IPTG).
