[The description below was written by a language model from this plasmid's Addgene catalogue record and pLannotate feature annotations shown in this document.]
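Description:
FnR8-10 is a bacterial expression plasmid built on a pET21 backbone for producing a recombinant fragment of human fibronectin in E. coli. The insert, listed as 879 bp and introduced by Gibson cloning, encodes type-III repeats 8 through 10 of fibronectin carrying the R1379A point mutation. According to the catalogue entry, it has an N-terminal His tag followed by a TEV protease cleavage site, so the protein can be purified by metal-affinity chromatography and the tag then removed. The feature table annotates the FN1 coding fragment but does not separately call out the His tag or TEV site. These presumably lie in the short unannotated stretch between the ribosome binding site and the fibronectin sequence.

Expression follows the standard pET arrangement. A T7 promoter with an adjacent lac operator and the T7 gene 10 ribosome binding site sit upstream of the insert, and a T7 terminator lies downstream. A plasmid-borne lacI gene under its own promoter supplies the repressor that keeps transcription off until IPTG is added in a host that provides T7 RNA polymerase. The plasmid is selected with ampicillin through the β-lactamase gene. It replicates from a pBR322-type ColE1 origin accompanied by the bom region and rop, consistent with the recorded low copy number. Several tetracycline-resistance fragments and a short hit to a T7 gene 10B-derived solubility tag near the terminator appear to be backbone remnants rather than functional elements.

The associated publication concerns the dynamics and interaction sites of integrin α5β1, fibronectin and their complex, which suggests the mutant fragment serves as a purified ligand for such binding and conformational studies. The record does not state the specific rationale for the R1379A substitution.
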