Addgene plasmid #182569: FnR8-10
Purpose: Human fibronectin fragment, type-III repeats 8-10, R1379A mutant
Depositing lab: Timothy Springer. Depositing organization: Boston Children's Hospital. Publication: Dynamics of integrin alpha5beta1, fibronectin, and their complex reveal sites of interaction and conformational change. Su Y, Iacob RE, Li J, Engen JR, Springer TA. J Biol Chem. 2022 Sep;298(9):102323. doi: 10.1016/j.jbc.2022.102323. Epub 2022 Aug 2. PubMed 35931112.
Backbone
  Vector backbone: pET21
  Vector type: Bacterial Expression
Growth in bacteria
  Bacterial resistance: Ampicillin, 100 μg/mL
  Growth temperature: 37°C
  Growth strain: DH5alpha
  Copy number: Low Copy
Gene/Insert
  Gene/Insert name: Human fibronectin fragment, type-III repeats 8-10 (alt name: FnR8-10)
  Species: H. sapiens (human)
  Insert size (bp): 879
  Mutation: R1379A
  Tag / fusion protein: His (N terminal on insert); TEV cleavage site after His tag (N terminal on insert)
  Cloning method: Gibson Cloning
  Sequencing primers: 5′ T7 Promoter; 3′ T7 Terminator
Terms and licenses: Academic/Nonprofit Terms; Industry Terms: Not Available to Industry
How to cite: FnR8-10 was a gift from Timothy Springer (Addgene plasmid # 182569 ; http://n2t.net/addgene:182569 ; RRID:Addgene_182569)
