>Addgene plasmid #182569 | FnR8-10 | depositor partial sequence | sequence record 353689 | insert
ATGCACCACCACCACCATCATCACCATCACGAAAACTTATACTTCCAGGGTGTTCCTCCTCCCACTGACC
TGCGATTCACCAACATTGGTCCAGACACCATGCGTGTCACCTGGGCTCCACCCCCATCCATTGATTTAAC
CAACTTCCTGGTGCGTTACTCACCTGTGAAAAATGAGGAAGATGTTGCAGAGTTGTCAATTTCTCCTTCA
GACAATGCAGTGGTCTTAACAAATCTCCTGCCTGGTACAGAATATGTAGTGAGTGTCTCCAGTGTCTACG
AACAACATGAGAGCACACCTCTTAGAGGAAGACAGAAAACAGGTCTTGATTCCCCAACTGGCATTGACTT
TTCTGATATTACTGCCAACTCTTTTACTGTGCACTGGATTGCTCCTCGAGCCACCATCACTGGCTACAGG
ATCCGCCATCATCCCGAGCACTTCAGTGGGAGACCTCGAGAAGATCGGGTGCCCCACTCTGCGAATTCCA
TCACCCTCACCAACCTCACTCCAGGCACAGAGTATGTGGTCAGCATCGTTGCTCTTAATGGCAGAGAGGA
AAGTCCCTTATTGATTGGCCAACAATCAACAGTTTCTGATGTTCCGAGGGACCTGGAAGTTGTTGCTGCG
ACCCCCACCAGCCTACTGATCAGCTGGGATGCTCCTGCTGTCACAGTGAGATATTACAGGATCACTTACG
GAGAGACAGGAGGAAATAGCCCTGTCCAGGAGTTCACTGTGCCTGGGAGCAAGTCTACAGCTACCATCAG
CGGCCTTAAACCTGGAGTTGATTATACCATCACTGTGTATGCTGTCACTGGCCGTGGAGACAGCCCCGCA
AGCAGCAAGCCAATTTCCATTAATTACCGAACATGATAG
